>Addgene plasmid #43105 | I-GATG | depositor partial sequence | sequence record 58370 | I-GATG sequence 424 bps
CGTCTCCTGACCCCAGAGCAGGTCGTGGCAATCGCGAGCAATAACGGCGGAAAACAGGCTTTGGAAACGG
TGCAGAGGCTCCTTCCAGTGCTGTGCCAAGCGCACGGACTCACCCCAGAGCAGGTCGTGGCAATCGCCTC
CAACATTGGCGGGAAACAGGCACTCGAGACTGTCCAGCGCCTGCTTCCCGTGCTGTGCCAAGCGCACGGC
CTCACCCCAGAGCAGGTCGTGGCCATTGCCTCGAATGGAGGGGGCAAACAGGCGTTGGAAACCGTACAAC
GATTGCTGCCGGTGCTGTGCCAAGCGCACGGATTAACCCCAGAGCAGGTCGTGGCAATCGCTAGCAATAA
CGGCGGAAAACAGGCTTTGGAAACGGTGCAGAGGCTCCTTCCAGTGCTGTGCCAAGCGCACGGCTTAAGA
GACG
