>Addgene plasmid #43105 | I-GATG | addgene partial sequence | sequence record 60353 | M13-F20 5'-TGTAAAACGACGGCCAGT-3'
CTATAGGGCGAATTGGGCCCTCTAGATGCATGCTCGAGCGGCCGCCAGTGTGATGGATATCTGCAGAATT
CGCCCTTATATAGATGCCGTCCTAGCGCGTCTCCTGACCCCAGAGCAGGTCGTGGCAATCGCGAGCAATA
ACGGCGGAAAACAGGCTTTGGAAACGGTGCAGAGGCTCCTTCCAGTGCTGTGCCAAGCGCACGGACTCAC
CCCAGAGCAGGTCGTGGCAATCGCCTCCAACATTGGCGGGAAACAGGCACTCGAGACTGTCCAGCGCCTG
CTTCCCGTGCTGTGCCAAGCGCACGGCCTCACCCCAGAGCAGGTCGTGGCCATTGCCTCGAATGGAGGGG
GCAAACAGGCGTTGGAAACCGTACAACGATTGCTGCCGGTGCTGTGCCAAGCGCACGGATTAACCCCAGA
GCAGGTCGTGGCAATCGCTAGCAATAACGGCGGAAAACAGGCTTTGGAAACGGTGCAGAGGCTCCTTCCA
GTGCTGTGCCAAGCGCACGGCTTAAGAGACGTGGGCACAGGAAAGATACTTAAGGGCGAATTCCAGCACA
CTGGCGGCCGTTACTAGTGGATCCGAGCTCGGTACCAAGCTTGGCGTAATCATGGTCATAGCTGTTTCCT
GTGTGAAATTGTTATCCGCTCACAATTCCACACAACATACGAGCCGGAAGCATAAAGTGTAAAGCCTGGG
GTGCCTAATGAGTGAGCTAACTCACATTAATTGCGTTGCGCTCACTGCCCGCTTTCCAGTCGGGAAACCT
GTCGTGCCAGCTGCATTAATGAATCGGCCAACGCGCGGGGAGAGGCGGTTTGCGTATTGGGCGCTCTTCC
GCTTCCTCGCTCACTGACTCGCTGCGCTCGGTCGTTCGGCTGCGGCGAGCGGTATCAGCTC
