[The description below was written by a language model from this plasmid's Addgene catalogue record.]
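Description:
I-GATG is a bacterial cloning plasmid built on the commercial pCRII-TOPO backbone (about 4 kb without insert), into which a 424 bp synthetic insert was introduced by TOPO cloning. It is propagated as a high-copy plasmid in E. coli and is selected with both ampicillin and kanamycin, reflecting the two resistance markers carried by this backbone. No feature table is provided. Other backbone elements, such as the origin of replication, are therefore not itemised in the record. The listed sequencing primers (T7 on one side, M13 reverse on the other) show that the insert lies in the standard cloning site between these priming sites.

The record gives no explicit description of what the insert encodes beyond its name and its synthetic origin. The associated publication describes a TALEN genome-editing system for generating human stem cell-based disease models. In that context, the plasmid is most plausibly one member of a library of pre-assembled TAL effector repeat modules. The name would then denote a position in the array ("I") and a four-nucleotide target specificity ("GATG"), and an insert of roughly 424 bp would fit about four TAL repeats. This interpretation is an inference from the name, the insert size and the publication title, not something stated in the catalogue fields.

The construct contains no recorded promoter, tag or reporter for expression in mammalian cells. It appears to serve purely as a storage and source vector from which the synthetic fragment can be taken for assembly into full-length TALEN constructs. Distribution is limited to academic and nonprofit users.
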