Addgene plasmid #43105: I-GATG
Depositing lab: Chad Cowan & Kiran Musunuru. Depositing organization: Harvard University. Publication: A TALEN Genome-Editing System for Generating Human Stem Cell-Based Disease Models. Ding Q, Lee YK, Schaefer EA, Peters DT, Veres A, Kim K, Kuperwasser N, Motola DL, Meissner TB, Hendriks WT, Trevisan M, Gupta RM, Moisan A, Banks E, Friesen M, Schinzel RT, Xia F, Tang A, Xia Y, Figueroa E, Wann A, Ahfeldt T, Daheron L, Zhang F, Rubin LL, Peng LF, Chung RT, Musunuru K, Cowan CA. Cell Stem Cell. 2012 Dec 12. pii: S1934-5909(12)00645-5. doi: 10.1016/j.stem.2012.11.011. PubMed 23246482.
Backbone
  Vector backbone: pCRII-TOPO
  Backbone manufacturer: Invitrogen
  Backbone size w/o insert (bp): 3973
  Vector type: Bacterial Cloning
Growth in bacteria
  Bacterial resistance: Ampicillin and Kanamycin, 100 & 50 μg/mL
  Growth temperature: 37°C
  Growth strain: Top10
  Copy number: High Copy
Gene/Insert
  Gene/Insert name: I-GATG
  Species: Synthetic
  Insert size (bp): 424
  Cloning method: TOPO Cloning
  Sequencing primers: 5′ T7; 3′ M13-rev
Terms and licenses: Academic/Nonprofit Terms; Industry Terms: Not Available to Industry
How to cite: I-GATG was a gift from Chad Cowan & Kiran Musunuru (Addgene plasmid # 43105 ; http://n2t.net/addgene:43105 ; RRID:Addgene_43105)
